>Addgene plasmid #50893 | pcDNA3.1 Flag YFP hNKCC1 Y739C (NT525) | depositor full sequence | sequence record 76366 | Full Sequence
GCTAGCCCGGGCACGGCCGCCACCATGGGAGACTACAAAGACCATGACGGTGATTATAAAGATCACGACA
TCGACTACAAGGATGACGATGACAAGGGTGACCCTACCGTCAGCAAGGGCGAGGAGCTGTTCACCGGGGT
GGTGCCCATCCTGGTCGAGCTGGACGGCGACGTAAACGGCCACAAGTTCAGCGTGTCCGGCGAGGGCGAG
GGCGATGCCACCTACGGCAAGCTGACCCTGAAGTTCATCTGCACCACCGGCAAGCTGCCCGTGCCCTGGC
CCACCCTCGTGACCACCTTCGGCTACGGCCTGATGTGCTTCGCCCGCTACCCCGACCACATGAAGCAGCA
CGACTTCTTCAAGTCCGCCATGCCCGAAGGCTACGTCCAGGAGCGCACCATCTTCTTCAAGGACGACGGC
AACTACAAGACCCGCGCCGAGGTGAAGTTCGAGGGCGACACCCTGGTGAACCGCATCGAGCTGAAGGGCA
TCGACTTCAAGGAGGACGGCAACATCCTAGGGCACAAGCTGGAGTACAACTACAACAGCCACAACGTTTA
TATCATGGCCGACAAGCAGAAGAACGGCATCAAGGTGAACTTCAAGATCCGCCACAACATCGAGGACGGC
AGCGTGCAGCTCGCCGACCACTACCAGCAGAACACCCCCATCGGCGACGGCCCCGTGCTGCTGCCCGACA
ACCACTACCTGAGCTACCAGTCCAAACTGAGCAAAGACCCCAACGAGAAGCGCGATCACATGGTCCTGCT
GGAGTTCGTGACCGCCGCCGGGATCACTCTCGGCATGGACGAGCTCTACAAGGGTGACCTGGAGCCGAGG
CCCACGGCTCCTAGCTCCGGCGCGCCAGGCCTCGCCGGAGTCGGCGAAACGCCGAGCGCCGCTGCGCTGG
CCGCAGCCAGGGTGGAACTGCCCGGAACCGCTGTGCCCTCGGTGCCGGAGGATGCTGCGCCCGCGAGCCG
GGACGGGGGCGGGGTCCGCGATGAGGGACCAGCCGCCGCCGGTGACGGCCTGGGCAGACCCTTGGGGCCT
ACCCCGAGCCAGAGCCGTTTCCAGGTGGACCTCGTTTCCGAGAACGCAGGGCGGGCTGCTGCTGCGGCGG
CGGCGGCTGCTGCGGCCGCCGCCGCTGCTGGTGCCGGGGCGGGGGCCAAGCAGACTCCTGCCGACGGGGA
AGCCAGCGGCGAGAGCGAGCCAGCTAAAGGCAGCGAGGAAGCCAAAGGCCGCTTCCGCGTTAACTTCGTA
GATCCTGCTGCCAGCTCGTCCGCAGAAGATAGCCTGTCAGATGCCGCCGGGGTCGGAGTCGATGGACCCA
ACGTGAGCTTCCAGAACGGCGGGGACACGGTACTGAGCGAGGGCAGCAGCCTCCATTCCGGTGGCGGCGG
CGGCTCCGGCCACCACCAGCACTACTATTATGATACCCACACCAACACCTACTATCTGCGCACCTTCGGC
CACAACACAATGGACGCGGTACCCAGGATCGACCACTACCGGCACACAGCCGCGCAGCTCGGCGAGAAGC
TGCTCCGGCCTAGCCTGGCCGAGCTGCATGACGAGCTGGAAAAGGAACCTTTTGAGGATGGCTTTGCAAA
TGGGGAAGAAAGCACTCCAACACGTGATGCTGTGGTCACGTACACGGCCGAAAGTAAAGGAGTCGTGAAG
TTTGGCTGGATCAAGGGTGTACTAGTACGTTGTATGTTAAACATTTGGGGTGTGATGCTTTTCATTCGTC
TCTCATGGATTGTGGGACAAGCTGGAATTGGTCTATCAGTCCTTGTAATAATGATGGCTACTGTTGTGAC
AACTATCACAGGATTGTCCACTAGCGCCATCGCAACTAATGGATTTGTAAGGGGAGGCGGCGCATATTAT
TTAATATCTAGAAGTCTAGGGCCTGAATTTGGTGGTGCCATTGGTCTAATCTTCGCCTTTGCCAACGCTG
TTGCTGTTGCTATGTATGTGGTTGGATTTGCAGAAACCGTGGTGGAGTTGCTGAAAGAACATTCCATTCT
TATGATAGATGAAATCAATGACATCCGGATTATTGGAGCCATTACAGTCGTGATTCTTTTAGGTATCTCA
GTAGCCGGTATGGAGTGGGAAGCAAAAGCTCAGATTGTTCTTTTGGTGATCCTACTTCTTGCTATTGGTG
ATTTCGTCATAGGAACATTTATCCCACTCGAGAGCAAGAAGCCAAAAGGGTTTTTTGGCTATAAATCTGA
AATCTTTAATGAGAACTTTGGCCCCGATTTTCGAGAAGAAGAAACTTTCTTTTCTGTATTTGCCATCTTT
TTTCCTGCTGCAACTGGAATTCTGGCTGGCGCAAATATCTCAGGTGATCTTGCAGATCCTCAGTCAGCCA
TACCCAAAGGAACACTCCTAGCCATTTTAATTACTACATTGGTTTATGTAGGAATTGCCGTGTCTGTAGG
TTCTTGTGTCGTACGCGATGCCACTGGTAATGTTAATGACACTATCGTAACAGAGCTAACAAACTGTACT
AGCGCAGCCTGCAAATTAAACTTTGATTTTTCATCTTGTGAATCCAGTCCTTGTAGCTACGGCCTAATGA
ACAACTTTCAGGTAATGAGTATGGTGTCAGGATTTACACCACTAATTTCCGCGGGCATATTCTCTGCCAC
TCTTTCTAGCGCATTAGCATCCCTAGTGAGTGCTCCCAAGATATTTCAGGCCCTATGTAAAGACAACATC
TACCCCGCTTTCCAGATGTTTGCTAAAGGTTATGGGAAAAATAATGAGCCATTACGTGGCTACATCTTAA
CATTCTTAATTGCACTTGGATTCATCTTAATTGCCGAACTGAATGTTATTGCACCAATTATCTCAAACTT
CTTCCTTGCCAGCTATGCCCTCATCAATTTTTCAGTATTCCATGCTTCACTGGCAAAAAGCCCAGGATGG
CGACCGGCATTTAAATACTACAATATGTGGATCTCACTTCTTGGAGCAATTCTTTGTTGCATAGTAATGT
TCGTCATTAACTGGTGGGCTGCTTTGCTAACCTGTGTGATAGTCCTTGGTCTCTATATTTATGTTACCTA
CAAAAAACCCGATGTGAATTGGGGATCCTCTACACAAGCCCTGACTTACCTCAATGCCCTGCAACATAGT
ATTAGGCTTTCTGGCGTGGAGGACCATGTGAAAAACTTTAGGCCACAGTGTCTTGTTATGACAGGAGCGC
CAAACTCACGGCCGGCCTTACTTCATCTTGTTCACGATTTCACAAAAAATGTTGGTTTGATGATCTGTGG
ACACGTACACATGGGACCACGCAGACAAGCCATGAAAGAAATGTCCATCGACCAAGCCAAATATCAGCGC
TGGCTTATTAAGAACAAAATGAAGGCTTTTTATGCACCAGTACATGCAGATGACCTCAGAGAAGGGGCCC
AATACTTGATGCAGGCTGCTGGCCTGGGCCGTATGAAGCCAAACACACTAGTCCTTGGATTTAAGAAAGA
TTGGTTGCAAGCAGATATGAGGGATGTGGATATGTACATAAACTTATTTCACGATGCTTTTGACATACAA
TATGGCGTAGTGGTTATTCGCCTAAAAGAAGGTCTGGATATTAGTCACCTGCAGGGACAAGAAGAATTAT
TGTCATCACAAGAGAAATCTCCTGGCACCAAGGATGTCGTAGTAAGTGTGGAATATAGTAAAAAGTCCGA
TTTAGATACTTCGAAACCCCTCAGTGAAAAACCAATTACCCATAAAGTCGAGGAAGAAGATGGCAAGACT
GCAACTCAACCACTGTTGAAAAAAGAATCCAAAGGCCCTATTGTGCCTTTGAATGTAGCTGACCAAAAGC
TTCTTGAAGCTAGTACACAGTTTCAGAAAAAACAAGGAAAGAATACTATTGATGTCTGGTGGCTTTTTGA
TGACGGAGGTCTGACCTTATTGATACCTTACCTTCTGACGACCAAGAAAAAATGGAAAGACTGTAAGATC
AGAGTATTCATTGGTGGAAAGATAAACAGAATAGACCATGACCGGAGAGCGATGGCTACTTTACTGAGCA
AGTTCAGAATCGATTTTTCTGACATCATGGTTCTAGGAGACATCAATACCAAACCAAAGAAAGAAAACAT
TATAGCTTTCGAGGAAATCATTGAGCCATACAGACTTCACGAAGATGATAAAGAGCAAGATATCGCAGAT
AAAATGAAAGAAGATGAACCCTGGCGAATAACAGATAATGAATTGGAGCTGTATAAGACCAAGACATACC
GGCAGATCAGGTTAAATGAGTTATTAAAGGAACATTCAAGCACAGCTAACATTATTGTGATGAGTTTACC
GGTCGCACGAAAGGGTGCCGTTTCTAGTGCTCTCTACATGGCATGGTTAGAAGCACTATCTAAGGATCTA
CCACCAATCCTACTAGTTCGTGGGAATCATCAGAGTGTCCTTACCTTCTATTCATAATTAATTAAGTTTA
AACCCGCTGATCAGCCTCGACTGTGCCTTCTAGTTGCCAGCCATCTGTTGTTTGCCCCTCCCCCGTGCCT
TCCTTGACCCTGGAAGGTGCCACTCCCACTGTCCTTTCCTAATAAAATGAGGAAATTGCATCGCATTGTC
TGAGTAGGTGTCATTCTATTCTGGGGGGTGGGGTGGGGCAGGACAGCAAGGGGGAGGATTGGGAAGACAA
TAGCAGGCATGCTGGGGATGCGGTGGGCTCTATGGCTTCTGAGGCGGAAAGAACCAGCTGGGGCTCTAGG
GGGTATCCCC
[124 nt withheld, positions 4771-4894]
C
[91 nt withheld, positions 4896-4986]
A
[49 nt withheld, positions 4988-5036]
CCTTTGACGTTGGAGTCCACGTTCTTT
[37 nt withheld, positions 5064-5100]
ACCCTATCTCGGTCTATTCTTTTGATTTATAAGGGATTTTGCCGATTTCGGCCTATTGGTTAAAAAATGA
GCTGATTTAACAAAAATTTAACGCGAATTAATTCTGTGGAATGTGTGTCAGTTAGGGTGTGGAAAGTCCC
CAGGCTCCCCAGCAGGCAGAAGTATGCAAAGCATGCATCTCAATTAGTCAGCAACCAGGTGTGGAAAGTC
CCCAGGCTCCCCAGCAGGCAGAAGTATGCAAAGCATGCATCTCAATTAGTCAGCAACCATAGTCCCGCCC
CTAACTCCGCCCATCCCGCCCCTAACTCCGCCCAGTTCCGCCCATTCTCCGCCCCATGGCTGACTAATTT
TTTTTATTTATGCAGAGGCCGAGGCCGCCTCTGCCTCTGAGCTATTCCAGAAGTAGTGAGGAGGCTTTTT
TGGAGGCCTAGGCTTTTGCAAAAAGCTCCCGGGAGCTTGTATATCCATTTTCGGATCTGATCAAGAGACA
GGATGAGGATCGTTTCGCATGATTGAACAAGATGGATTGCACGCAGGTTCTCCGGCCGCTTGGGTGGAGA
GGCTATTCGGCTATGACTGGGCACAACAGACAATCGGCTGCTCTGATGCCGCCGTGTTCCGGCTGTCAGC
GCAGGGGCGCCCGGTTCTTTTTGTCAAGACCGACCTGTCCGGTGCCCTGAATGAACTGCAGGACGAGGCA
GCGCGGCTATCGTGGCTGGCCACGACGGGCGTTCCTTGCGCAGCTGTGCTCGACGTTGTCACTGAAGCGG
GAAGGGACTGGCTGCTATTGGGCGAAGTGCCGGGGCAGGATCTCCTGTCATCTCACCTTGCTCCTGCCGA
GAAAGTATCCATCATGGCTGATGCAATGCGGCGGCTGCATACGCTTGATCCGGCTACCTGCCCATTCGAC
CACCAAGCGAAACATCGCATCGAGCGAGCACGTACTCGGATGGAAGCCGGTCTTGTCGATCAGGATGATC
TGGACGAAGAGCATCAGGGGCTCGCGCCAGCCGAACTGTTCGCCAGGCTCAAGGCGCGCATGCCCGACGG
CGAGGATCTCGTCGTGACCCATGGCGATGCCTGCTTGCCGAATATCATGGTGGAAAATGGCCGCTTTTCT
GGATTCATCGACTGTGGCCGGCTGGGTGTGGCGGACCGCTATCAGGACATAGCGTTGGCTACCCGTGATA
TTGCTGAAGAGCTTGGCGGCGAATGGGCTGACCGCTTCCTCGTGCTTTACGGTATCGCCGCTCCCGATTC
GCAGCGCATCGCCTTCTATCGCCTTCTTGACGAGTTCTTCTGAGCGGGACTCTGGGGTTCGAAATGACCG
ACCAAGCGACGCCCAACCTGCCATCACGAGATTTCGATTCCACCGCCGCCTTCTATGAAAGGTTGGGCTT
CGGAATCGTTTTCCGGGACGCCGGCTGGATGATCCTCCAGCGCGGGGATCTCATGCTGGAGTTCTTCGCC
CACCCCAACTTGTTTATTGCAGCTTATAATGGTTACAAATAAAGCAATAGCATCACAAATTTCACAAATA
AAGCATTTTTTTCACTGCATTCTAGTTGTGGTTTGTCCAAACTCATCAATGTATCTTATCATGTCTGTAT
ACCGTCGACCTCTAGCTAGAGCTTGGCGTAATCATGGTCATAGCTGTTTCCTGTGTGAAATTGTTATCCG
CTCACAATTCCACACAACATACGAGCCGGAAGCATAAAGTGTAAAGCCTGGGGTGCCTAATGAGTGAGCT
AACTCACATTAATTGCGTTGCGCTCACTGCCCGCTTTCCAGTCGGGAAACCTGTCGTGCCAGCTGCATTA
ATGAATCGGCCAACGCGCGGGGAGAGGCGGTTTGCGTATTGGGCGCTCTTCCGCTTCCTCGCTCACTGAC
TCGCTGCGCTCGGTCGTTCGGCTGCGGCGAGCGGTATCAGCTCACTCAAAGGCGGTAATACGGTTATCCA
CAGAATCAGGGGATAACGCAGGAAAGAACATGTGAGCAAAAGGCCAGCAAAAGGCCAGGAACCGTAAAAA
GGCCGCGTTGCTGGCGTTTTTCCATAGGCTCCGCCCCCCTGACGAGCATCACAAAAATCGACGCTCAAGT
CAGAGGTGGCGAAACCCGACAGGACTATAAAGATACCAGGCGTTTCCCCCTGGAAGCTCCCTCGTGCGCT
CTCCTGTTCCGACCCTGCCGCTTACCGGATACCTGTCCGCCTTTCTCCCTTCGGGAAGCGTGGCGCTTTC
TCATAGCTCACGCTGTAGGTATCTCAGTTCGGTGTAGGTCGTTCGCTCCAAGCTGGGCTGTGTGCACGAA
CCCCCCGTTCAGCCCGACCGCTGCGCCTTATCCGGTAACTATCGTCTTGAGTCCAACCCGGTAAGACACG
ACTTATCGCCACTGGCAGCAGCCACTGGTAACAGGATTAGCAGAGCGAGGTATGTAGGCGGTGCTACAGA
GTTCTTGAAGTGGTGGCCTAACTACGGCTACACTAGAAGAACAGTATTTGGTATCTGCGCTCTGCTGAAG
CCAGTTACCTTCGGAAAAAGAGTTGGTAGCTCTTGATCCGGCAAACAAACCACCGCTGGTAGCGGTTTTT
TTGTTTGCAAGCAGCAGATTACGCGCAGAAAAAAAGGATCTCAAGAAGATCCTTTGATCTTTTCTACGGG
GTCTGACGCTCAGTGGAACGAAAACTCACGTTAAGGGATTTTGGTCATGAGATTATCAAAAAGGATCTTC
ACCTAGATCCTTTTAAATTAAAAATGAAGTTTTAAATCAATCTAAAGTATATATGAGTAAACTTGGTCTG
ACAGTTACCAATGCTTAATCAGTGAGGCACCTATCTCAGCGATCTGTCTATTTCGTTCATCCATAGTTGC
CTGACTCCCCGTCGTGTAGATAACTACGATACGGGAGGGCTTACCATCTGGCCCCAGTGCTGCAATGATA
CCGCGAGACCCACGCTCACCGGCTCCAGATTTATCAGCAATAAACCAGCCAGCCGGAAGGGCCGAGCGCA
GAAGTGGTCCTGCAACTTTATCCGCCTCCATCCAGTCTATTAATTGTTGCCGGGAAGCTAGAGTAAGTAG
TTCGCCAGTTAATAGTTTGCGCAACGTTGTTGCCATTGCTACAGGCATCGTGGTGTCACGCTCGTCGTTT
GGTATGGCTTCATTCAGCTCCGGTTCCCAACGATCAAGGCGAGTTACATGATCCCCCATGTTGTGCAAAA
AAGCGGTTAGCTCCTTCGGTCCTCCGATCGTTGTCAGAAGTAAGTTGGCCGCAGTGTTATCACTCATGGT
TATGGCAGCACTGCATAATTCTCTTACTGTCATGCCATCCGTAAGATGCTTTTCTGTGACTGGTGAGTAC
TCAACCAAGTCATTCTGAGAATAGTGTATGCGGCGACCGAGTTGCTCTTGCCCGGCGTCAATACGGGATA
ATACCGCGCCACATAGCAGAACTTTAAAAGTGCTCATCATTGGAAAACGTTCTTCGGGGCGAAAACTCTC
AAGGATCTTACCGCTGTTGAGATCCAGTTCGATGTAACCCACTCGTGCACCCAACTGATCTTCAGCATCT
TTTACTTTCACCAGCGTTTCTGGGTGAGCAAAAACAGGAAGGCAAAATGCCGCAAAAAAGGGAATAAGGG
CGACACGGAAATGTTGAATACTCATACTCTTCCTTTTTCAATATTATTGAAGCATTTATCAGGGTTATTG
TCTCATGAGCGGATACATATTTGAATGTATTTAGAAAAATAAACAAATAGGGGTTCCGCGCACATTTCCC
CGAAAAGTGCCACCTGACGTCGACGGATCGGGAGATCTCCCGATCCCCTATGGTGCACTCTCAGTACAAT
CTGCTCTGATGCCGCATAGTTAAGCCAGTATCTGCTCCCTGCTTGTGTGTTGGAGGTCGCTGAGTAGTGC
GCGAGCAAAATTTAAGCTACAACAAGGCAAGGCTTGACCGACAATTGCATGAAGAATCTGCTTAGGGTTA
GGCGTTTTGCGCTGCTTCGCGATGTACGGGCCAGATATACGCGTTGACATTGATTATTGACTAGTTATTA
ATAGTAATCAATTACGGGGTCATTAGTTCATAGCCCATATATGGAGTTCCGCGTTACATAACTTACGGTA
AATGGCCCGCCTGGCTGACCGCCCAACGACCCCCGCCCATTGACGTCAATAATGACGTATGTTCCCATAG
TAACGCCAATAGGGACTTTCCATTGACGTCAATGGGTGGAGTATTTACGGTAAACTGCCCACTTGGCAGT
ACATCAAGTGTATCATATGCCAAGTACGCCCCCTATTGACGTCAATGACGGTAAATGGCCCGCCTGGCAT
TATGCCCAGTACATGACCTTATGGGACTTTCCTACTTGGCAGTACATCTACGTATTAGTCATCGCTATTA
CCATGGTGATGCGGTTTTGGCAGTACATCAATGGGCGTGGATAGCGGTTTGACTCACGGGGATTTCCAAG
TCTCCACCCCATTGACGTCAATGGGAGTTTGTTTTGGCACCAAAATCAACGGGACTTTCCAAAATGTCGT
AACAACTCCGCCCCATTGACGCAAATGGGCGGTAGGCGTGTACGGTGGGAGGTCTATATAAGCAGAGCTC
TCTGGCTAACTAGAGAACCCACTGCTTACTGGCTTATCGAAATTAATACGACTCACTATAGGGAGACCCA
AGCTG
Features (pLannotate 1.2.2; 22 found; start..end, strand, type, name):
     31..96      +  CDS            3xFLAG: three tandem FLAG® epitope tags, followed by an enterokinase cleavage site
    109..822     +  CDS            mCitrine: mCitrine is a basic (constitutively fluorescent) yellow fluorescent protein published in 2001, derived from Aequorea victoria.
    829..4464    +  CDS            SLC12A2: S12A2_HUMAN - Also known as NKCC1. Experimental evidence at protein level: Swiss-Prot protein existence level 1. Cation-chloride cotransporter which mediates the electroneutral transport of chloride, potassium and/or sodium ions across the membrane. Plays a vital role in the regulation of ionic balance and cell volume. From Homo sapiens (Human).
   4501..4725    +  polyA_signal   bGH poly(A) signal: bovine growth hormone polyadenylation signal
   4729..4750    +  promoter       SV40 promoter (fragment): SV40 enhancer and early promoter
   4771..5199    +  rep_origin     f1 ori (sequence partly withheld): f1 bacteriophage origin of replication; arrow indicates direction of (+) strand synthesis
   5213..5542    +  promoter       SV40 promoter: SV40 enhancer and early promoter
   5609..6400    +  CDS            neo: KKA2_KLEPN - Also known as kan, nptII. Experimental evidence at protein level: Swiss-Prot protein existence level 1. Resistance to kanamycin, neomycin, paromomycin, ribostamycin, butirosin and gentamicin B. From Klebsiella pneumoniae.
   6424..6582    +  CDS            ble (fragment): BLE_KLEPN - Experimental evidence at protein level: Swiss-Prot protein existence level 1. Binding protein with a strong affinity to the bleomycin family of antibiotics. Binds to CL990; an antimitotic-antibiotic compound. From Klebsiella pneumoniae.
   6577..6698    +  polyA_signal   SV40 poly(A) signal: SV40 polyadenylation signal
   6771..6787    -  protein_bind   lac operator: The lac repressor binds to the lac operator to inhibit transcription in E. coli. This inhibition can be relieved by adding lactose or isopropyl-β-D-thiogalactopyranoside (IPTG). lac repressor encoded by lacI
   6795..6825    -  promoter       lac promoter: promoter for the E. coli lac operon
   6840..6861    -  protein_bind   CAP binding site: CAP binding activates transcription in the presence of cAMP. E. coli catabolite activator protein
   6874..6966    -  CDS            lacI (fragment): lac repressor; lacI; The lac repressor binds to the lac operator to inhibit transcription in E. coli. This inhibition can be relieved by adding lactose or isopropyl-β-D-thiogalactopyranoside (IPTG).
   7149..7734    -  rep_origin     ori: high-copy-number ColE1/pMB1/pBR322/pUC origin of replication
   7905..8765    -  CDS            AmpR: β-lactamase; bla; confers resistance to ampicillin, carbenicillin, and related antibiotics
   8766..8870    -  promoter       AmpR promoter: bla
   8929..8981    -  misc_feature   bom (fragment): basis of mobility region from pBR322
   9136..9515    +  enhancer       CMV enhancer: human cytomegalovirus immediate early enhancer
   9516..9719    +  promoter       CMV promoter: human cytomegalovirus (CMV) immediate early promoter
   9715..9748    +  LTR            5' LTR (truncated) (fragment): truncated 5' long terminal repeat (LTR) from HIV-1
   9764..9782    +  promoter       T7 promoter: promoter for bacteriophage T7 RNA polymerase
