[The description below was written by a language model from this plasmid's Addgene catalogue record, the feature table of its GenBank file and pLannotate feature annotations shown in this document.]
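Description:
pcDNA3.1 Flag YFP hNKCC1 Y739C (NT525) is a mammalian expression plasmid built on the pcDNA3.1 neo backbone, about 9.8 kb in total. It carries a synthetic human NKCC1 (SLC12A2, the Na-K-Cl cotransporter) cDNA that was designed with convenient restriction sites. The open reading frame begins with a 3xFLAG epitope, which includes an enterokinase cleavage site. This is followed by a yellow fluorescent protein, annotated from the sequence as mCitrine, and then the full-length transporter coding region bearing the Y739C substitution. The fusion was inserted between NheI and PmeI sites. It is transcribed from the human CMV immediate-early enhancer/promoter and terminated by the bovine growth hormone polyadenylation signal. A T7 promoter sits just upstream of the insert. The plasmid was derived from the corresponding wild-type construct (NT17).

In E. coli the plasmid is maintained at high copy through a ColE1/pUC-type origin and selected with ampicillin via the β-lactamase gene. An f1 origin is also present. For mammalian cells, an SV40 early promoter drives the neomycin phosphotransferase gene with an SV40 poly(A) signal, allowing G418 selection of stable transfectants. Short hits annotated as ble, lacI, bom and HIV-1 LTR fragments are partial automated matches rather than described functional parts.

The construct expresses a point-mutant NKCC1 that can be detected or purified through the FLAG tag and visualised by YFP fluorescence. The record does not state the specific reason for introducing the cysteine at position 739. The accompanying GenBank record covers only a 903 bp unannotated portion of the sequence and adds no feature information.
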