Addgene plasmid #50893: pcDNA3.1 Flag YFP hNKCC1 Y739C (NT525)
Purpose: Expresses human NKCC1 Y739C mutant with an N-terminal 3xFLAG-YFP tag in mammalian cells. cDNA is synthetic, containing convenient restriction sites.
Depositing lab: Biff Forbush. Depositing organization: Yale University.
Backbone
  Vector backbone: pcDNA 3.1 neo
  Backbone manufacturer: Life Technologies
  Backbone size w/o insert (bp): 5316
  Vector type: Mammalian Expression
  Selectable markers: Neomycin (select with G418)
Growth in bacteria
  Bacterial resistance: Ampicillin, 100 μg/mL
  Growth temperature: 37°C
  Growth strain: DH5alpha
  Copy number: High Copy
Gene/Insert
  Gene/Insert name: human NKCC1 (synthetic) (alt names: Slc12A2 (synthetic); Na-K-Cl cotransporter)
  Species: H. sapiens (human), Synthetic
  Insert size (bp): 4479
  Mutation: Y739C in hNKCC1 in NT17
  Entrez Gene: SLC12A2 (a.k.a. BSC, BSC-2, BSC2, CCC1, KILQS, NKCC1, PPP1R141)
  Promoter: CMV
  Tag / fusion protein: 3x Flag (N terminal on insert); YFP (N terminal on insert)
  Cloning method: Restriction Enzyme; 5′ cloning site NheI (not destroyed); 3′ cloning site PmeI (not destroyed)
  Sequencing primers: 5′ CMV-F; 3′ BGH-rev
Terms and licenses: Academic/Nonprofit Terms; Industry Terms: Not Available to Industry
Depositor comments: Plasmid constructed from pcDNA3.1 Flag YFP hNKCC1 WT (NT17). See Addgene plasmid# 49085 (http://www.addgene.org/49085/) for plasmid map of wild-type construct.
How to cite: pcDNA3.1 Flag YFP hNKCC1 Y739C (NT525) was a gift from Biff Forbush (Addgene plasmid # 50893 ; http://n2t.net/addgene:50893 ; RRID:Addgene_50893)
