LOCUS       Exported 903 bp ds-DNA linear SYN 11-JUN-2021
DEFINITION  Expresses human NKCC1 Y739C mutant with an N-terminal 3xFLAG-YFP tag
            in mammalian cells. cDNA is synthetic, containing convenient
            restriction sites..
ACCESSION   .
VERSION     .
KEYWORDS    pcDNA3.1 Flag YFP hNKCC1 Y739C (NT525)
SOURCE      synthetic DNA construct
  ORGANISM  synthetic DNA construct
REFERENCE   1 (bases 1 to 903)
  TITLE     Forbush Lab human NKCC1 NT clones
  JOURNAL   Unpublished
REFERENCE   2 (bases 1 to 903)
  AUTHORS   .
  TITLE     Direct Submission
  JOURNAL   Exported Jun 11, 2021 from SnapGene Server 1.1.58
            http://www.snapgene.com
FEATURES             Location/Qualifiers
     source          1..903
                     /organism="synthetic DNA construct"
                     /mol_type="other DNA"
ORIGIN
        1 tccacagatc atcaaaccaa cattttttgt gaaatcgtga acaagatgaa gtaaggccgg
       61 ccgtgagttt ggcgctcctg tcataacaag acactgtggc ctaaagtttt tcacatggtc
      121 ctccacgcca gaaagcctaa tactatgttg cagggcattg aggtaagtca gggcttgtgt
      181 agaggatccc caattcacat cgggtttttt gtaggtaaca taaatataga gaccaaggac
      241 tatcacacag gttagcaaag cagcccacca gttaatgacg aacattacta tgcaacaaag
      301 aattgctcca agaagtgaga tccacatatt gtagtattta aatgccggtc gccatcctgg
      361 gctttttgcc agtgaagcat ggaatactga aaaattgatg agggcatagc tggcaaggaa
      421 gaagtttgag ataattggtg caataacatt cagttcggca attaagatga atccaagtgc
      481 aattaagaat gttaagatgt agccacgtaa tggctcatta tttttcccat aacctttagc
      541 aaacatctgg aaagcggggt agatgttgtc tttacatagg gcctgaaata tcttgggagc
      601 actcactagg gatgctaatg cgctagaaag agtggcagag aatatgcccg cggaaattag
      661 tggtgtaaat cctgacacca tactcattac ctgaaagttg ttcattaggc cgtagctaca
      721 aggactggat tcacaagatg aaaaatcaaa gtttaatttg caggctgcgc tagtacagtt
      781 tgttagctct gttacgatag tgtcattaac attaccagtg gcatcgcgta cgacacaaga
      841 acctacagac acggcaattc ctacataaac caatgtagta attaaaatgg ctaggagtgt
      901 tcc
//
