>Addgene plasmid #50893 | pcDNA3.1 Flag YFP hNKCC1 Y739C (NT525) | addgene partial sequence | sequence record 78638 | CMV-F 5'-CGCAAATGGGCGGTAGGCGTG-3'
GAGCTCTCTGGCTAACTAGAGAACCCACTGCTTACTGGCTTATCGAAATTAATACGACTCACTATAGGGA
GACCCAAGCTGGCTAGCCCGGGCACGGCCGCCACCATGGGAGACTACAAAGACCATGACGGTGATTATAA
AGATCACGACATCGACTACAAGGATGACGATGACAAGGGTGACCCTACCGTCAGCAAGGGCGAGGAGCTG
TTCACCGGGGTGGTGCCCATCCTGGTCGAGCTGGACGGCGACGTAAACGGCCACAAGTTCAGCGTGTCCG
GCGAGGGCGAGGGCGATGCCACCTACGGCAAGCTGACCCTGAAGTTCATCTGCACCACCGGCAAGCTGCC
CGTGCCCTGGCCCACCCTCGTGACCACCTTCGGCTACGGCCTGATGTGCTTCGCCCGCTACCCCGACCAC
ATGAAGCAGCACGACTTCTTCAAGTCCGCCATGCCCGAAGGCTACGTCCAGGAGCGCACCATCTTCTTCA
AGGACGACGGCAACTACAAGACCCGCGCCGAGGTGAAGTTCGAGGGCGACACCCTGGTGAACCGCATCGA
GCTGAAGGGCATCGACTTCAAGGAGGACGGCAACATCCTAGGGCACAAGCTGGAGTACAACTACAACAGC
CACAACGTTTATATCATGGCCGACAAGCAGAAGAACGGCATCAAGGTGAACTTCAAGATCCGCCACAACA
TCGAGGACGGCAGCGTGCAGCTCGCCGACCACTACCAGCAGAACACCCCCATCGGCGACGGCCCCGTGCT
GCTGCCCGACAACCACTACCTGAGCTACCAGTCCAAACTGAGCAAAGACCCCAACGAGAAGCGCGATCAC
ATGGTCCTGCTGGAGTTCGTGA
